>Addgene plasmid #121266 | pUC57-Kan_br48_g12309 | depositor full sequence | sequence record 231335 | pUC57-Kan_br48_g12309 sequence 2920 bps
TCGCGCGTTTCGGTGATGACGGTGAAAACCTCTGACACATGCAGCTCCCGGAGACGGTCACAGCTTGTCT
GTAAGCGGATGCCGGGAGCAGACAAGCCCGTCAGGGCGCGTCAGCGGGTGTTGGCGGGTGTCGGGGCTGG
CTTAACTATGCGGCATCAGAGCAGATTGTACTGAGAGTGCACCATATGCGGTGTGAAATACCGCACAGAT
GCGTAAGGAGAAAATACCGCATCAGGCGCCATTCGCCATTCAGGCTGCGCAACTGTTGGGAAGGGCGATC
GGTGCGGGCCTCTTCGCTATTACGCCAGCTGGCGAAAGGGGGATGTGCTGCAAGGCGATTAAGTTGGGTA
ACGCCAGGGTTTTCCCAGTCACGACGTTGTAAAACGACGGCCAGTGAATTGACGCGTATTGGGATGGAAC
TTGGTCTCTAATGGCTTCTGATCCATTGGATGAACAATTTTTTCCAGTTACTGGTTATAGATGTTGTGCT
GATGCTACTGAAGATATTGGTGGTCATTGTAAAGCTGCTGGTTTTTCTGCTTATTGTTGTACTAGATTTG
ATTCTAGAAAAGGTTCTGGTTGTGATGATACTTTGGGTTTTAAAATTGGTAGAGTTGTTCAACAAGTTAG
ATTGGATTCTATGTCTGCTTGTGCTTCTGAAAATAGAAAAGGTTTTATTGGTTGTGTTTGAGCTTAGAGA
CCAAGTTCCATCCCAATGGCGCGCCGAGCTTGGCTCGAGCATGGTCATAGCTGTTTCCTGTGTGAAATTG
TTATCCGCTCACAATTCCACACAACATACGAGCCGGAAGCATAAAGTGTAAAGCCTGGGGTGCCTAATGA
GTGAGCTAACTCACATTAATTGCGTTGCGCTCACTGCCCGCTTTCCAGTCGGGAAACCTGTCGTGCCAGC
TGCATTAATGAATCGGCCAACGCGCGGGGAGAGGCGGTTTGCGTATTGGGCGCTCTTCCGCTTCCTCGCT
CACTGACTCGCTGCGCTCGGTCGTTCGGCTGCGGCGAGCGGTATCAGCTCACTCAAAGGCGGTAATACGG
TTATCCACAGAATCAGGGGATAACGCAGGAAAGAACATGTGAGCAAAAGGCCAGCAAAAGGCCAGGAACC
GTAAAAAGGCCGCGTTGCTGGCGTTTTTCCATAGGCTCCGCCCCCCTGACGAGCATCACAAAAATCGACG
CTCAAGTCAGAGGTGGCGAAACCCGACAGGACTATAAAGATACCAGGCGTTTCCCCCTGGAAGCTCCCTC
GTGCGCTCTCCTGTTCCGACCCTGCCGCTTACCGGATACCTGTCCGCCTTTCTCCCTTCGGGAAGCGTGG
CGCTTTCTCATAGCTCACGCTGTAGGTATCTCAGTTCGGTGTAGGTCGTTCGCTCCAAGCTGGGCTGTGT
GCACGAACCCCCCGTTCAGCCCGACCGCTGCGCCTTATCCGGTAACTATCGTCTTGAGTCCAACCCGGTA
AGACACGACTTATCGCCACTGGCAGCAGCCACTGGTAACAGGATTAGCAGAGCGAGGTATGTAGGCGGTG
CTACAGAGTTCTTGAAGTGGTGGCCTAACTACGGCTACACTAGAAGAACAGTATTTGGTATCTGCGCTCT
GCTGAAGCCAGTTACCTTCGGAAAAAGAGTTGGTAGCTCTTGATCCGGCAAACAAACCACCGCTGGTAGC
GGTGGTTTTTTTGTTTGCAAGCAGCAGATTACGCGCAGAAAAAAAGGATCTCAAGAAGATCCTTTGATCT
TTTCTACGGGGTCTGACGCTCAGTGGAACGAAAACTCACGTTAAGGGATTTTGGTCATGAGATTATCAAA
AAGGATCTTCACCTAGATCCTTTTAAATTAAAAATGAAGTTTTAAATCAATCTAAAGTATATATGAGTAA
ACTTGGTCTGACAGTTAGAAAAACTCATCGAGCATCAAATGAAACTGCAATTTATTCATATCAGGATTAT
CAATACCATATTTTTGAAAAAGCCGTTTCTGTAATGAAGGAGAAAACTCACCGAGGCAGTTCCATAGGAT
GGCAAGATCCTGGTATCGGTCTGCGATTCCGACTCGTCCAACATCAATACAACCTATTAATTTCCCCTCG
TCAAAAATAAGGTTATCAAGTGAGAAATCACCATGAGTGACGACTGAATCCGGTGAGAATGGCAAAAGTT
TATGCATTTCTTTCCAGACTTGTTCAACAGGCCAGCCATTACGCTCGTCATCAAAATCACTCGCATCAAC
CAAACCGTTATTCATTCGTGATTGCGCCTGAGCGAGACGAAATACGCGATCGCTGTTAAAAGGACAATTA
CAAACAGGAATCGAATGCAACCGGCGCAGGAACACTGCCAGCGCATCAACAATATTTTCACCTGAATCAG
GATATTCTTCTAATACCTGGAATGCTGTTTTCCCAGGGATCGCAGTGGTGAGTAACCATGCATCATCAGG
AGTACGGATAAAATGCTTGATGGTCGGAAGAGGCATAAATTCCGTCAGCCAGTTTAGTCTGACCATCTCA
TCTGTAACATCATTGGCAACGCTACCTTTGCCATGTTTCAGAAACAACTCTGGCGCATCGGGCTTCCCAT
ACAATCGATAGATTGTCGCACCTGATTGCCCGACATTATCGCGAGCCCATTTATACCCATATAAATCAGC
ATCCATGTTGGAATTTAATCGCGGCCTAGAGCAAGACGTTTCCCGTTGAATATGGCTCATACTCTTCCTT
TTTCAATATTATTGAAGCATTTATCAGGGTTATTGTCTCATGAGCGGATACATATTTGAATGTATTTAGA
AAAATAAACAAATAGGGGTTCCGCGCACATTTCCCCGAAAAGTGCCACCTGACGTCTAAGAAACCATTAT
TATCATGACATTAACCTATAAAAATAGGCGTATCACGAGGCCCTTTCGTC
Features (pLannotate 1.2.2; 10 found; start..end, strand, type, name):
    137..236     +  misc_feature   bom (fragment): basis of mobility region from pBR322
    242..399     -  CDS            lacZα (fragment): LacZα fragment of β-galactosidase; lacZ fragment
    768..784     -  protein_bind   lac operator: The lac repressor binds to the lac operator to inhibit transcription in E. coli. This inhibition can be relieved by adding lactose or isopropyl-β-D-thiogalactopyranoside (IPTG). lac repressor encoded by lacI
    792..822     -  promoter       lac promoter: promoter for the E. coli lac operon
    837..858     -  protein_bind   CAP binding site: CAP binding activates transcription in the presence of cAMP. E. coli catabolite activator protein
    871..963     -  CDS            lacI (fragment): lac repressor; lacI; The lac repressor binds to the lac operator to inhibit transcription in E. coli. This inhibition can be relieved by adding lactose or isopropyl-β-D-thiogalactopyranoside (IPTG).
   1146..1734    -  rep_origin     ori: high-copy-number ColE1/pMB1/pBR322/pUC origin of replication
   1905..2720    -  CDS            KanR: aminoglycoside phosphotransferase; aph(3')-Ia; confers resistance to kanamycin in bacteria or G418 (Geneticin®) in eukaryotes
   2721..2825    -  promoter       AmpR promoter: bla
   2920..35      +  CDS            rop (fragment) (across the origin): Rop protein, which maintains plasmids at low copy number; rop
