[The description below was written by a language model from this plasmid's Addgene catalogue record and pLannotate feature annotations shown in this document.]
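Description:
pUC57-Kan_br48_g12309 is a small, high-copy E. coli cloning plasmid that serves as a Level 0 module for Golden Gate assembly. It is built on the pUC57-Kan backbone (2,626 bp without insert; 2,920 bp in the full depositor sequence) and replicates from a pUC/ColE1-type origin. Selection is by kanamycin, through an aph(3')-Ia aminoglycoside phosphotransferase gene that the annotation places downstream of the bla (AmpR) promoter. Short remnants of bom, rop and lacI are also annotated; these are backbone fragments rather than functional elements.

The insert, br48_g12309, is attributed to Magnaporthe oryzae (the organism name appears in the record's mutation field). The associated resource is a clone collection of M. oryzae effectors that share sequence and structural similarity across host-specific lineages, so the insert is presumably one such candidate effector, although the record gives no functional description of the gene. It was placed at the EcoRV site in the cloning region, and the feature table leaves it unannotated. It most likely sits in the unannotated gap between the lacZα fragment and the lac operator/lac promoter/CAP site, which would be consistent with interruption of lacZα and with lacZ being listed as a screening marker. M13 forward and reverse primer sites flank the region for sequence verification.

No eukaryotic promoter, tag or terminator is recorded, as expected for a Level 0 part. The plasmid stores the coding module for later Type IIS-based assembly into higher-level expression constructs, but the record does not state which enzyme or overhangs are used.
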