Addgene plasmid #121266: pUC57-Kan_br48_g12309
Purpose: Level 0 Golden-Gate compatible vector
Depositing lab: Sophien Kamoun. Depositing organization: Sainsbury Laboratory, Norwich. Publication: A Clone Resource of Magnaporthe oryzae Effectors That Share Sequence and Structural Similarities Across Host-Specific Lineages. Petit-Houdenot Y, Langner T, Harant A, Win J, Kamoun S. Mol Plant Microbe Interact. 2020 Aug;33(8):1032-1035. doi: 10.1094/MPMI-03-20-0052-A. Epub 2020 Jun 22. PubMed 32460610.
Backbone
  Vector backbone: pUC57-Kan
  Backbone size w/o insert (bp): 2626
  Vector type: Golden Gate
  Selectable markers: lacZ
Growth in bacteria
  Bacterial resistance: Kanamycin, 50 μg/mL
  Growth temperature: 37°C
  Growth strain: DH5alpha
  Copy number: High Copy
Gene/Insert
  Gene/Insert name: br48_g12309
  Mutation: Magnaporthe oryzae
  Cloning method: Restriction Enzyme; 5′ cloning site EcoRV (unknown if destroyed); 3′ cloning site EcoRV (unknown if destroyed)
  Sequencing primers: 5′ M13Fw; 3′ M13Rv
Terms and licenses: Academic/Nonprofit Terms; Industry Terms: Not Available to Industry
How to cite: pUC57-Kan_br48_g12309 was a gift from Sophien Kamoun (Addgene plasmid # 121266 ; http://n2t.net/addgene:121266 ; RRID:Addgene_121266)
