>Addgene plasmid #121266 | pUC57-Kan_br48_g12309 | depositor partial sequence | sequence record 230784 | br48_g12309
TTGGTCTCTAATGGCTTCTGATCCATTGGATGAACAATTTTTTCCAGTTACTGGTTATAGATGTTGTGCT
GATGCTACTGAAGATATTGGTGGTCATTGTAAAGCTGCTGGTTTTTCTGCTTATTGTTGTACTAGATTTG
ATTCTAGAAAAGGTTCTGGTTGTGATGATACTTTGGGTTTTAAAATTGGTAGAGTTGTTCAACAAGTTAG
ATTGGATTCTATGTCTGCTTGTGCTTCTGAAAATAGAAAAGGTTTTATTGGTTGTGTTTGAGCTTAGAGA
CCAA
