>Addgene plasmid #121266 | pUC57-Kan_br48_g12309 | depositor partial sequence | sequence record 230785 | empty_vector
TCGCGCGTTTCGGTGATGACGGTGAAAACCTCTGACACATGCAGCTCCCGGAGACGGTCACAGCTTGTCT
GTAAGCGGATGCCGGGAGCAGACAAGCCCGTCAGGGCGCGTCAGCGGGTGTTGGCGGGTGTCGGGGCTGG
CTTAACTATGCGGCATCAGAGCAGATTGTACTGAGAGTGCACCATATGCGGTGTGAAATACCGCACAGAT
GCGTAAGGAGAAAATACCGCATCAGGCGCCATTCGCCATTCAGGCTGCGCAACTGTTGGGAAGGGCGATC
GGTGCGGGCCTCTTCGCTATTACGCCAGCTGGCGAAAGGGGGATGTGCTGCAAGGCGATTAAGTTGGGTA
ACGCCAGGGTTTTCCCAGTCACGACGTTGTAAAACGACGGCCAGTGAATTGACGCGTATTGGGATATCCC
AATGGCGCGCCGAGCTTGGCTCGAGCATGGTCATAGCTGTTTCCTGTGTGAAATTGTTATCCGCTCACAA
TTCCACACAACATACGAGCCGGAAGCATAAAGTGTAAAGCCTGGGGTGCCTAATGAGTGAGCTAACTCAC
ATTAATTGCGTTGCGCTCACTGCCCGCTTTCCAGTCGGGAAACCTGTCGTGCCAGCTGCATTAATGAATC
GGCCAACGCGCGGGGAGAGGCGGTTTGCGTATTGGGCGCTCTTCCGCTTCCTCGCTCACTGACTCGCTGC
GCTCGGTCGTTCGGCTGCGGCGAGCGGTATCAGCTCACTCAAAGGCGGTAATACGGTTATCCACAGAATC
AGGGGATAACGCAGGAAAGAACATGTGAGCAAAAGGCCAGCAAAAGGCCAGGAACCGTAAAAAGGCCGCG
TTGCTGGCGTTTTTCCATAGGCTCCGCCCCCCTGACGAGCATCACAAAAATCGACGCTCAAGTCAGAGGT
GGCGAAACCCGACAGGACTATAAAGATACCAGGCGTTTCCCCCTGGAAGCTCCCTCGTGCGCTCTCCTGT
TCCGACCCTGCCGCTTACCGGATACCTGTCCGCCTTTCTCCCTTCGGGAAGCGTGGCGCTTTCTCATAGC
TCACGCTGTAGGTATCTCAGTTCGGTGTAGGTCGTTCGCTCCAAGCTGGGCTGTGTGCACGAACCCCCCG
TTCAGCCCGACCGCTGCGCCTTATCCGGTAACTATCGTCTTGAGTCCAACCCGGTAAGACACGACTTATC
GCCACTGGCAGCAGCCACTGGTAACAGGATTAGCAGAGCGAGGTATGTAGGCGGTGCTACAGAGTTCTTG
AAGTGGTGGCCTAACTACGGCTACACTAGAAGAACAGTATTTGGTATCTGCGCTCTGCTGAAGCCAGTTA
CCTTCGGAAAAAGAGTTGGTAGCTCTTGATCCGGCAAACAAACCACCGCTGGTAGCGGTGGTTTTTTTGT
TTGCAAGCAGCAGATTACGCGCAGAAAAAAAGGATCTCAAGAAGATCCTTTGATCTTTTCTACGGGGTCT
GACGCTCAGTGGAACGAAAACTCACGTTAAGGGATTTTGGTCATGAGATTATCAAAAAGGATCTTCACCT
AGATCCTTTTAAATTAAAAATGAAGTTTTAAATCAATCTAAAGTATATATGAGTAAACTTGGTCTGACAG
TTAGAAAAACTCATCGAGCATCAAATGAAACTGCAATTTATTCATATCAGGATTATCAATACCATATTTT
TGAAAAAGCCGTTTCTGTAATGAAGGAGAAAACTCACCGAGGCAGTTCCATAGGATGGCAAGATCCTGGT
ATCGGTCTGCGATTCCGACTCGTCCAACATCAATACAACCTATTAATTTCCCCTCGTCAAAAATAAGGTT
ATCAAGTGAGAAATCACCATGAGTGACGACTGAATCCGGTGAGAATGGCAAAAGTTTATGCATTTCTTTC
CAGACTTGTTCAACAGGCCAGCCATTACGCTCGTCATCAAAATCACTCGCATCAACCAAACCGTTATTCA
TTCGTGATTGCGCCTGAGCGAGACGAAATACGCGATCGCTGTTAAAAGGACAATTACAAACAGGAATCGA
ATGCAACCGGCGCAGGAACACTGCCAGCGCATCAACAATATTTTCACCTGAATCAGGATATTCTTCTAAT
ACCTGGAATGCTGTTTTCCCAGGGATCGCAGTGGTGAGTAACCATGCATCATCAGGAGTACGGATAAAAT
GCTTGATGGTCGGAAGAGGCATAAATTCCGTCAGCCAGTTTAGTCTGACCATCTCATCTGTAACATCATT
GGCAACGCTACCTTTGCCATGTTTCAGAAACAACTCTGGCGCATCGGGCTTCCCATACAATCGATAGATT
GTCGCACCTGATTGCCCGACATTATCGCGAGCCCATTTATACCCATATAAATCAGCATCCATGTTGGAAT
TTAATCGCGGCCTAGAGCAAGACGTTTCCCGTTGAATATGGCTCATACTCTTCCTTTTTCAATATTATTG
AAGCATTTATCAGGGTTATTGTCTCATGAGCGGATACATATTTGAATGTATTTAGAAAAATAAACAAATA
GGGGTTCCGCGCACATTTCCCCGAAAAGTGCCACCTGACGTCTAAGAAACCATTATTATCATGACATTAA
CCTATAAAAATAGGCGTATCACGAGGCCCTTTCGTC
