>Addgene plasmid #121266 | pUC57-Kan_br48_g12309 | addgene partial sequence | sequence record 237954 | M13-F20 5'-TGTAAAACGACGGCCAGT-3'
TTGGTCTCTAATGGCTTCTGATCCATTGGATGAACAATTTTTTCCAGTTACTGGTTATAGATGTTGTGCT
GATGCTACTGAAGATATTGGTGGTCATTGTAAAGCTGCTGGTTTTTCTGCTTATTGTTGTACTAGATTTG
ATTCTAGAAAAGGTTCTGGTTGTGATGATACTTTGGGTTTTAAAATTGGTAGAGTTGTTCAACAAGTTAG
ATTGGATTCTATGTCTGCTTGTGCTTCTGAAAATAGAAAAGGTTTTATTGGTTGTGTTTGAGCTTAGAGA
CCAAGTTCCATCCCAATGGCGCGCCGAGCTTGGCTCGAGCATGGTCATAGCTGTTTCCTGTGTGAAATTG
TTATCCGCTCACAATTCCACACAACATACGAGCCGGAAGCATAAAGTGTAAAGCCTGGGGTGCCTAATGA
GTGAGCTAACTCACATTAATTGCGTTGCGCTCACTGCCCGCTTTCCAGTCGGGAAACCTGTCGTGCCAGC
TGCATTAATGAATCGGCCAACGCGCGGGGAGAGGCGGTTTGCGTATTGGGCGCTCTTCCGCTTCCTCGCT
CACTGACTCGCTGCGCTCGGTCGTTCGGCTGCGGCGAGCGGTATCAGCTCACTCAAAGGCGGTAATACGG
TTATCCACAGAATCAGGGGATAACGCAGGAAAGAACATGTGAGCAAAAGGCCAGCAAAAGGCCAGGAACC
GTAAAAAGGCCGCGTTGCTGGCGTTTTTCCATAGGCTCCGCCCCCCTGACGAGCATCACAAAAATCGACG
CTCAAGTCAGA
